Addgene plasmid #193087: FUW-Gata2
Purpose: constitutive expression of mouse Gata2 in mammalian cells
Depositing lab: Filipe Pereira. Depositing organization: Center for Neuroscience and Cell Biology, University of Coimbra. Publication: GATA2 mitotic bookmarking is required for definitive haematopoiesis. Silverio-Alves R, Kurochkin I, Rydstrom A, Vazquez Echegaray C, Haider J, Nicholls M, Rode C, Thelaus L, Lindgren AY, Ferreira AG, Brandao R, Larsson J, de Bruijn MFTR, Martin-Gonzalez J, Pereira CF. Nat Commun. 2023 Aug 14;14(1):4645. doi: 10.1038/s41467-023-40391-x. PubMed 37580379.
Backbone
  Vector backbone: FUW
  Vector type: Mammalian Expression, Lentiviral
Growth in bacteria
  Bacterial resistance: Ampicillin, 100 μg/mL
  Growth temperature: 37°C
  Growth strain: NEB Stable
  Copy number: High Copy
Gene/Insert
  Gene/Insert name: Gata2
  Species: M. musculus (mouse)
  Entrez Gene: Gata2 (a.k.a. Gata-2)
  Promoter: Ubc
  Cloning method: Ligation Independent Cloning
  Sequencing primers: 5′ TGAAGCTCCGGTTTTGAACT
Terms and licenses: Academic/Nonprofit Terms; Industry Terms: Not Available to Industry
How to cite: FUW-Gata2 was a gift from Filipe Pereira (Addgene plasmid # 193087 ; http://n2t.net/addgene:193087 ; RRID:Addgene_193087)
