[The description below was written by a language model from this plasmid's Addgene catalogue record and pLannotate feature annotations shown in this document.]
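Description:
FUW-Gata2 is an HIV-1-derived lentiviral transfer plasmid built on the FUW backbone for constitutive expression of mouse Gata2 in mammalian cells. In bacteria it is maintained through a high-copy ColE1/pUC-type origin and selected with ampicillin via the β-lactamase gene under its own promoter. The record lists a recombination-tolerant strain as the host, which is common practice for plasmids carrying repeated LTR sequences. No mammalian selection marker or fluorescent reporter appears in the feature table.

The viral cassette starts with a CMV enhancer/promoter fused to a truncated 5' LTR, an arrangement that drives production of the genomic RNA in packaging cells without a requirement for Tat. Downstream lie the Ψ packaging signal with a short gag fragment, the Rev response element for Rev-dependent nuclear export of unspliced RNA, and the cPPT/CTS, which aids nuclear import of the reverse-transcribed genome. The internal expression unit uses the human ubiquitin C promoter to drive the mouse Gata2 coding sequence of about 1.4 kb, with no epitope tag annotated. It is followed by a WPRE to enhance transcript stability and expression. The cassette closes with a second truncated LTR (preceded by a residual nef-annotated fragment) and a bovine growth hormone polyadenylation signal.

Because the viral structural and enzymatic genes are absent, helper packaging and envelope plasmids must be supplied in trans to generate particles. After transduction, the integrated provirus gives stable, ubiquitous expression of this GATA-family haematopoietic transcription factor. The associated publication concerns GATA2 mitotic bookmarking in definitive haematopoiesis, suggesting use in enforced-expression experiments in that context.
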