Features (pLannotate 1.2.2; 19 found; start..end, strand, type, name):
      7..59      -  misc_feature   bom (fragment): basis of mobility region from pBR322
    214..593     +  enhancer       CMV enhancer: human cytomegalovirus immediate early enhancer
    594..793     +  promoter       CMV promoter: human cytomegalovirus (CMV) immediate early promoter
    811..991     +  LTR            5' LTR (truncated): truncated 5' long terminal repeat (LTR) from HIV-1
   1038..1163    +  misc_feature   HIV-1 Ψ: packaging signal of human immunodeficiency virus type 1
   1147..1510    +  CDS            HIV-1 gag (fragment): gag protein from human immunodeficiency virus 1; gag
   1656..1889    +  misc_feature   RRE: The Rev response element (RRE) of HIV-1 allows for Rev-dependent mRNA export from the nucleus to the cytoplasm.
   2266..2366    +  CDS            Rev (fragment): human immunodeficiency virus 1 (HIV-1) Rev protein; rev; enhances nuclear export of unspliced and incompletely spliced viral mRNAs
   2416..2533    +  misc_feature   cPPT/CTS: central polypurine tract and central termination sequence of HIV-1
   2598..3809    +  promoter       UbC promoter: human ubiquitin C promoter
   3830..5269    +  CDS            Gata2: GATA2_MOUSE - Experimental evidence at protein level: Swiss-Prot protein existence level 1. Transcriptional activator which regulates endothelin-1 gene expression in endothelial cells. Binds to the consensus sequence 5'- AGATAG-3'. From Mus musculus (Mouse).
   5279..5301    +  misc_feature   MCS (fragment): pBluescript multiple cloning site
   5301..5889    +  misc_feature   WPRE: woodchuck hepatitis virus posttranscriptional regulatory element
   5826..6407    +  CDS            nef (fragment): NEF_HV1H2 - Experimental evidence at protein level: Swiss-Prot protein existence level 1. Extracellular Nef protein targets CD4(+) T-lymphocytes for apoptosis by interacting with CXCR4 surface receptors. From Human immunodeficiency virus type 1 group M subtype B (isolate HXB2) (HIV-1).
   6414..6594    +  LTR            5' LTR (truncated): truncated 5' long terminal repeat (LTR) from HIV-1
   6626..6737    +  polyA_signal   bGH poly(A) signal: bovine growth hormone polyadenylation signal
   6883..7471    -  rep_origin     ori: high-copy-number ColE1/pMB1/pBR322/pUC origin of replication
   7642..8502    -  CDS            AmpR: β-lactamase; bla; confers resistance to ampicillin, carbenicillin, and related antibiotics
   8503..8607    -  promoter       AmpR promoter: bla
>Addgene plasmid #193087 | FUW-Gata2 | addgene full sequence | sequence record 382231 | Addgene NGS Result
ATCCCCTATGGTGCACTCTCAGTACAATCTGCTCTGATGCCGCATAGTTAAGCCAGTATCTGCTCCCTGC
TTGTGTGTTGGAGGTCGCTGAGTAGTGCGCGAGCAAAATTTAAGCTACAACAAGGCAAGGCTTGACCGAC
AATTGCATGAAGAATCTGCTTAGGGTTAGGCGTTTTGCGCTGCTTCGCGATGTACGGGCCAGATATACGC
GTTGACATTGATTATTGACTAGTTATTAATAGTAATCAATTACGGGGTCATTAGTTCATAGCCCATATAT
GGAGTTCCGCGTTACATAACTTACGGTAAATGGCCCGCCTGGCTGACCGCCCAACGACCCCCGCCCATTG
ACGTCAATAATGACGTATGTTCCCATAGTAACGCCAATAGGGACTTTCCATTGACGTCAATGGGTGGAGT
ATTTACGGTAAACTGCCCACTTGGCAGTACATCAAGTGTATCATATGCCAAGTACGCCCCCTATTGACGT
CAATGACGGTAAATGGCCCGCCTGGCATTATGCCCAGTACATGACCTTATGGGACTTTCCTACTTGGCAG
TACATCTACGTATTAGTCATCGCTATTACCATGGTGATGCGGTTTTGGCAGTACATCAATGGGCGTGGAT
AGCGGTTTGACTCACGGGGATTTCCAAGTCTCCACCCCATTGACGTCAATGGGAGTTTGTTTTGGCACCA
AAATCAACGGGACTTTCCAAAATGTCGTAACAACTCCGCCCCATTGACGCAAATGGGCGGTAGGCGTGTA
CGGTGGGAGGTCTATATAAGCAGCGCGTTTTGCCTGTACTGGGTCTCTCTGGTTAGACCAGATCTGAGCC
TGGGAGCTCTCTGGCTAACTAGGGAACCCACTGCTTAAGCCTCAATAAAGCTTGCCTTGAGTGCTTCAAG
TAGTGTGTGCCCGTCTGTTGTGTGACTCTGGTAACTAGAGATCCCTCAGACCCTTTTAGTCAGTGTGGAA
AATCTCTAGCAGTGGCGCCCGAACAGGGACTTGAAAGCGAAAGGGAAACCAGAGGAGCTCTCTCGACGCA
GGACTCGGCTTGCTGAAGCGCGCACGGCAAGAGGCGAGGGGCGGCGACTGGTGAGTACGCCAAAAATTTT
GACTAGCGGAGGCTAGAAGGAGAGAGATGGGTGCGAGAGCGTCAGTATTAAGCGGGGGAGAATTAGATCG
CGATGGGAAAAAATTCGGTTAAGGCCAGGGGGAAAGAAAAAATATAAATTAAAACATATAGTATGGGCAA
GCAGGGAGCTAGAACGATTCGCAGTTAATCCTGGCCTGTTAGAAACATCAGAAGGCTGTAGACAAATACT
GGGACAGCTACAACCATCCCTTCAGACAGGATCAGAAGAACTTAGATCATTATATAATACAGTAGCAACC
CTCTATTGTGTGCATCAAAGGATAGAGATAAAAGACACCAAGGAAGCTTTAGACAAGATAGAGGAAGAGC
AAAACAAAAGTAAGACCACCGCACAGCAAGCGGCCGCTGATCTTCAGACCTGGAGGAGGAGATATGAGGG
ACAATTGGAGAAGTGAATTATATAAATATAAAGTAGTAAAAATTGAACCATTAGGAGTAGCACCCACCAA
GGCAAAGAGAAGAGTGGTGCAGAGAGAAAAAAGAGCAGTGGGAATAGGAGCTTTGTTCCTTGGGTTCTTG
GGAGCAGCAGGAAGCACTATGGGCGCAGCGTCAATGACGCTGACGGTACAGGCCAGACAATTATTGTCTG
GTATAGTGCAGCAGCAGAACAATTTGCTGAGGGCTATTGAGGCGCAACAGCATCTGTTGCAACTCACAGT
CTGGGGCATCAAGCAGCTCCAGGCAAGAATCCTGGCTGTGGAAAGATACCTAAAGGATCAACAGCTCCTG
GGGATTTGGGGTTGCTCTGGAAAACTCATTTGCACCACTGCTGTGCCTTGGAATGCTAGTTGGAGTAATA
AATCTCTGGAACAGATTTGGAATCACACGACCTGGATGGAGTGGGACAGAGAAATTAACAATTACACAAG
CTTAATACACTCCTTAATTGAAGAATCGCAAAACCAGCAAGAAAAGAATGAACAAGAATTATTGGAATTA
GATAAATGGGCAAGTTTGTGGAATTGGTTTAACATAACAAATTGGCTGTGGTATATAAAATTATTCATAA
TGATAGTAGGAGGCTTGGTAGGTTTAAGAATAGTTTTTGCTGTACTTTCTATAGTGAATAGAGTTAGGCA
GGGATATTCACCATTATCGTTTCAGACCCACCTCCCAACCCCGAGGGGACCCGACAGGCCCGAAGGAATA
GAAGAAGAAGGTGGAGAGAGAGACAGAGACAGATCCATTCGATTAGTGAACGGATCGGCACTGCGTGCGC
CAATTCTGCAGACAAATGGCAGTATTCATCCACAATTTTAAAAGAAAAGGGGGGATTGGGGGGTACAGTG
CAGGGGAAAGAATAGTAGACATAATAGCAACAGACATACAAACTAAAGAATTACAAAAACAAATTACAAA
AATTCAAAATTTTCGGGTTTATTACAGGGACAGCAGAGATCCAGTTTGGTTAATTAACCCGTGTCGGCTC
CAGATCTGGCCTCCGCGCCGGGTTTTGGCGCCTCCCGCGGGCGCCCCCCTCCTCACGGCGAGCGCTGCCA
CGTCAGACGAAGGGCGCAGCGAGCGTCCTGATCCTTCCGCCCGGACGCTCAGGACAGCGGCCCGCTGCTC
ATAAGACTCGGCCTTAGAACCCCAGTATCAGCAGAAGGACATTTTAGGACGGGACTTGGGTGACTCTAGG
GCACTGGTTTTCTTTCCAGAGAGCGGAACAGGCGAGGAAAAGTAGTCCCTTCTCGGCGATTCTGCGGAGG
GATCTCCGTGGGGCGGTGAACGCCGATGATTATATAAGGACGCGCCGGGTGTGGCACAGCTAGTTCCGTC
GCAGCCGGGATTTGGGTCGCGGTTCTTGTTTGTGGATCGCTGTGATCGTCACTTGGTGAGTAGCGGGCTG
CTGGGCTGGCCGGGGCTTTCGTGGCCGCCGGGCCGCTCGGTGGGACGGAAGCGTGTGGAGAGACCGCCAA
GGGCTGTAGTCTGGGTCCGCGAGCAAGGTTGCCCTGAACTGGGGGTTGGGGGGAGCGCAGCAAAATGGCG
GCTGTTCCCGAGTCTTGAATGGAAGACGCTTGTGAGGCGGGCTGTGAGGTCGTTGAAACAAGGTGGGGGG
CATGGTGGGCGGCAAGAACCCAAGGTCTTGAGGCCTTCGCTAATGCGGGAAAGCTCTTATTCGGGTGAGA
TGGGCTGGGGCACCATCTGGGGACCCTGACGTGAAGTTTGTCACTGACTGGAGAACTCGGTTTGTCGTCT
GTTGCGGGGGCGGCAGTTATGGCGGTGCCGTTGGGCAGTGCACCCGTACCTTTGGGAGCGCGCGCCCTCG
TCGTGTCGTGACGTCACCCGTTCTGTTGGCTTATAATGCAGGGTGGGGCCACCTGCCGGTAGGTGTGCGG
TAGGCTTTTCTCCGTCGCAGGACGCAGGGTTCGGGCCTAGGGTAGGCTCTCCTGAATCGACAGGCGCCGG
ACCTCTGGTGAGGGGAGGGATAAGTGAGGCGTCAGTTTCTTTGGTCGGTTTTATGTACCTATCTTCTTAA
GTAGCTGAAGCTCCGGTTTTGAACTATGCGCTCGGGGTTGGCGAGTGTGTTTTGTGAAGTTTTTTAGGCA
CCTTTTGAAATGTAATCATTTGGGTCAATATGTAATTTTCAGTGTTAGACTAGTAAATTGTCCGCTAAAT
TCTGGCCGTTTTTGGCTTTTTTGTTAGACGAAGCTTGGGCCCGGGATCCATGGAGGTGGCGCCTGAGCAG
CCTCGCTGGATGGCGCACCCCGCCGTATTGAATGCGCAGCACCCCGACTCGCACCATCCGGGCCTGGCGC
ATAACTACATGGAGCCAGCACAGCTGCTGCCTCCCGACGAGGTGGATGTCTTCTTCAACCATCTCGACTC
GCAGGGCAACCCTTACTACGCCAACCCGGCCCACGCGCGCGCGCGCGTTTCCTACAGCCCGGCGCATGCC
CGTCTCACCGGAGGCCAGATGTGCCGACCACACTTGTTGCACAGCCCAGGCTTGCCGTGGCTGGACGGGG
GCAAAGCAGCTCTCTCTGCCGCCGCTGCCCATCACCACAGTCCCTGGACCGTCAGCCCGTTCTCCAAGAC
CCCGCTGCACCCCTCAGCTGCTGGAGCACCCGGAGGGCCTCTGTCTGTTTACCCAGGGGCTGCGGGTGGG
AGCGGGGGAGGCAGTGGGAGCTCCGTGGCCTCCCTCACCCCCACTGCAGCCCACTCGGGCTCCCATCTCT
TCGGCTTCCCACCCACGCCACCCAAAGAAGTGTCTCCAGACCCCAGCACAACAGGAGCTGCTTCCCCGGC
CTCTTCTTCTGCAGGGGGTAGTGTAGCCCGGGGTGAGGACAAGGATGGCGTCAAGTACCAAGTGTCACTC
TCCGAGAGCATGAAGATGGAAGGCGGCAGTCCCCTGCGCCCGGGCCTAGCTACCATGGGCACCCAGCCTG
CAACACACCACCCGATACCCACCTATCCCTCCTATGTGCCCGCCGCAGCTCATGACTATGGCAGCAGTCT
CTTCCATCCAGGAGGCTTCCTGGGTGGCCCCGCCTCCAGCTTCACCCCTAAGCAGAGAAGCAAGGCTCGC
TCCTGCTCAGAAGGCCGGGAGTGTGTCAACTGTGGTGCCACAGCCACCCCTCTCTGGCGACGAGATGGCA
CGGGCCACTACCTGTGCAATGCCTGTGGGCTCTACCACAAGATGAATGGACAGAACCGGCCGCTCATCAA
GCCCAAGCGGAGGCTGTCTGCTGCCAGAAGAGCGGGCACCTGTTGTGCAAATTGTCAGACGACAACCACC
ACCTTATGGCGCCGGAACGCCAACGGGGACCCTGTGTGCAACGCCTGTGGCCTCTACTACAAGCTGCACA
ATGTTAACAGGCCACTGACCATGAAGAAGGAAGGGATCCAGACCCGGAATCGGAAGATGTCCAGCAAATC
CAAGAAAAGCAAGAAAGGGGCTGAATGTTTCGAGGAGCTCTCCAAGTGCATGCAAGAGAAGTCACCGCCC
TTCAGTGCGGCTGCCCTGGCTGGACACATGGCACCTGTGGGACACCTCCCACCTTTTAGTCACTCTGGAC
ACATCCTACCCACGCCCACGCCTATCCACCCTTCCTCCAGTCTCTCTTTTGGCCACCCCCACCCGTCCAG
CATGGTGACTGCCATGGGCTAGGGATCCATTCGATATCAAGCTTATCGATAATCAACCTCTGGATTACAA
AATTTGTGAAAGATTGACTGGTATTCTTAACTATGTTGCTCCTTTTACGCTATGTGGATACGCTGCTTTA
ATGCCTTTGTATCATGCTATTGCTTCCCGTATGGCTTTCATTTTCTCCTCCTTGTATAAATCCTGGTTGC
TGTCTCTTTATGAGGAGTTGTGGCCCGTTGTCAGGCAACGTGGCGTGGTGTGCACTGTGTTTGCTGACGC
AACCCCCACTGGTTGGGGCATTGCCACCACCTGTCAGCTCCTTTCCGGGACTTTCGCTTTCCCCCTCCCT
ATTGCCACGGCGGAACTCATCGCCGCCTGCCTTGCCCGCTGCTGGACAGGGGCTCGGCTGTTGGGCACTG
ACAATTCCGTGGTGTTGTCGGGGAAATCATCGTCCTTTCCTTGGCTGCTCGCCTGTGTTGCCACCTGGAT
TCTGCGCGGGACGTCCTTCTGCTACGTCCCTTCGGCCCTCAATCCAGCGGACCTTCCTTCCCGCGGCCTG
CTGCCGGCTCTGCGGCCTCTTCCGCGTCTTCGCCTTCGCCCTCAGACGAGTCGGATCTCCCTTTGGGCCG
CCTCCCCGCATCGATACCGTCGACCTCGAGACCTAGAAAAACATGGAGCAATCACAAGTAGCAATACAGC
AGCTACCAATGCTGATTGTGCCTGGCTAGAAGCACAAGAGGAGGAGGAGGTGGGTTTTCCAGTCACACCT
CAGGTACCTTTAAGACCAATGACTTACAAGGCAGCTGTAGATCTTAGCCACTTTTTAAAAGAAAAGGGGG
GACTGGAAGGGCTAATTCACTCCCAACGAAGACAAGATATCCTTGATCTGTGGATCTACCACACACAAGG
CTACTTCCCTGATTGGCAGAACTACACACCAGGGCCAGGGATCAGATATCCACTGACCTTTGGATGGTGC
TACAAGCTAGTACCAGTTGAGCAAGAGAAGGTAGAAGAAGCCAATGAAGGAGAGAACACCCGCTTGTTAC
ACCCTGTGAGCCTGCATGGGATGGATGACCCGGAGAGAGAAGTATTAGAGTGGAGGTTTGACAGCCGCCT
AGCATTTCATCACATGGCCCGAGAGCTGCATCCGGACTGTACTGGGTCTCTCTGGTTAGACCAGATCTGA
GCCTGGGAGCTCTCTGGCTAACTAGGGAACCCACTGCTTAAGCCTCAATAAAGCTTGCCTTGAGTGCTTC
AAGTAGTGTGTGCCCGTCTGTTGTGTGACTCTGGTAACTAGAGATCCCTCAGACCCTTTTAGTCAGTGTG
GAAAATCTCTAGCAGGGCCCGTTTAAACCCGCTGATCAGCCTCGACTGTGCCTTCTAGTTGCCAGCCATC
TGTTGTTTGCCCCTCCCCCGTGCCTTCCTTGACCCTGGAAGGTGCCACTCCCACTGTCCTTTCCTAATAA
AATGAGGAAATTGCATCGCATTGTCTGAGTAGGTGTCATTCTATTCTGGGGGGTGGGGTGGGGCAGGACA
GCAAGGGGGAGGATTGGGAAGACAATAGCAGGCATGTGAGCAAAAGGCCAGCAAAAGGCCAGGAACCGTA
AAAAGGCCGCGTTGCTGGCGTTTTTCCATAGGCTCCGCCCCCCTGACGAGCATCACAAAAATCGACGCTC
AAGTCAGAGGTGGCGAAACCCGACAGGACTATAAAGATACCAGGCGTTTCCCCCTGGAAGCTCCCTCGTG
CGCTCTCCTGTTCCGACCCTGCCGCTTACCGGATACCTGTCCGCCTTTCTCCCTTCGGGAAGCGTGGCGC
TTTCTCATAGCTCACGCTGTAGGTATCTCAGTTCGGTGTAGGTCGTTCGCTCCAAGCTGGGCTGTGTGCA
CGAACCCCCCGTTCAGCCCGACCGCTGCGCCTTATCCGGTAACTATCGTCTTGAGTCCAACCCGGTAAGA
CACGACTTATCGCCACTGGCAGCAGCCACTGGTAACAGGATTAGCAGAGCGAGGTATGTAGGCGGTGCTA
CAGAGTTCTTGAAGTGGTGGCCTAACTACGGCTACACTAGAAGAACAGTATTTGGTATCTGCGCTCTGCT
GAAGCCAGTTACCTTCGGAAAAAGAGTTGGTAGCTCTTGATCCGGCAAACAAACCACCGCTGGTAGCGGT
GGTTTTTTTGTTTGCAAGCAGCAGATTACGCGCAGAAAAAAAGGATCTCAAGAAGATCCTTTGATCTTTT
CTACGGGGTCTGACGCTCAGTGGAACGAAAACTCACGTTAAGGGATTTTGGTCATGAGATTATCAAAAAG
GATCTTCACCTAGATCCTTTTAAATTAAAAATGAAGTTTTAAATCAATCTAAAGTATATATGAGTAAACT
TGGTCTGACAGTTACCAATGCTTAATCAGTGAGGCACCTATCTCAGCGATCTGTCTATTTCGTTCATCCA
TAGTTGCCTGACTCCCCGTCGTGTAGATAACTACGATACGGGAGGGCTTACCATCTGGCCCCAGTGCTGC
AATGATACCGCGAGACCCACGCTCACCGGCTCCAGATTTATCAGCAATAAACCAGCCAGCCGGAAGGGCC
GAGCGCAGAAGTGGTCCTGCAACTTTATCCGCCTCCATCCAGTCTATTAATTGTTGCCGGGAAGCTAGAG
TAAGTAGTTCGCCAGTTAATAGTTTGCGCAACGTTGTTGCCATTGCTACAGGCATCGTGGTGTCACGCTC
GTCGTTTGGTATGGCTTCATTCAGCTCCGGTTCCCAACGATCAAGGCGAGTTACATGATCCCCCATGTTG
TGCAAAAAAGCGGTTAGCTCCTTCGGTCCTCCGATCGTTGTCAGAAGTAAGTTGGCCGCAGTGTTATCAC
TCATGGTTATGGCAGCACTGCATAATTCTCTTACTGTCATGCCATCCGTAAGATGCTTTTCTGTGACTGG
TGAGTACTCAACCAAGTCATTCTGAGAATAGTGTATGCGGCGACCGAGTTGCTCTTGCCCGGCGTCAATA
CGGGATAATACCGCGCCACATAGCAGAACTTTAAAAGTGCTCATCATTGGAAAACGTTCTTCGGGGCGAA
AACTCTCAAGGATCTTACCGCTGTTGAGATCCAGTTCGATGTAACCCACTCGTGCACCCAACTGATCTTC
AGCATCTTTTACTTTCACCAGCGTTTCTGGGTGAGCAAAAACAGGAAGGCAAAATGCCGCAAAAAAGGGA
ATAAGGGCGACACGGAAATGTTGAATACTCATACTCTTCCTTTTTCAATATTATTGAAGCATTTATCAGG
GTTATTGTCTCATGAGCGGATACATATTTGAATGTATTTAGAAAAATAAACAAATAGGGGTTCCGCGCAC
ATTTCCCCGAAAAGTGCCACCTGACGTCGACGGATCGGGAGATCTCCCG
